>Addgene plasmid #222291 | MSCVneo-HA-ER-Hoxb8 | addgene full sequence | sequence record 450571 | Addgene NGS Result
TGAAAGACCCCACCTGTAGGTTTGGCAAGCTAGCTTAAGTAACGCCATTTTGCAAGGCATGGAAAATACA
TAACTGAGAATAGAGAAGTTCAGATCAAGGTTAGGAACAGAGAGACAGCAGAATATGGGCCAAACAGGAT
ATCTGTGGTAAGCAGTTCCTGCCCCGGCTCAGGGCCAAGAACAGATGGTCCCCAGATGCGGTCCCGCCCT
CAGCAGTTTCTAGAGAACCATCAGATGTTTCCAGGGTGCCCCAAGGACCTGAAATGACCCTGTGCCTTAT
TTGAACTAACCAATCAGTTCGCTTCTCGCTTCTGTTCGCGCGCTTCTGCTCCCCGAGCTCAATAAAAGAG
CCCACAACCCCTCACTCGGCGCGCCAGTCCTCCGATAGACTGCGTCGCCCGGGTACCCGTATTCCCAATA
AAGCCTCTTGCTGTTTGCATCCGAATCGTGGACTCGCTGATCCTTGGGAGGGTCTCCTCAGATTGATTGA
CTGCCCACCTCGGGGGTCTTTCATTTGGAGGTTCCACCGAGATTTGGAGACCCCTGCCCAGGGACCACCG
ACCCCCCCGCCGGGAGGTAAGCTGGCCAGCGGTCGTTTCGTGTCTGTCTCTGTCTTTGTGCGTGTTTGTG
CCGGCATCTAATGTTTGCGCCTGCGTCTGTACTAGTTAGCTAACTAGCTCTGTATCTGGCGGACCCGTGG
TGGAACTGACGAGTTCTGAACACCCGGCCGCAACCCTGGGAGACGTCCCAGGGACTTTGGGGGCCGTTTT
TGTGGCCCGACCTGAGGAAGGGAGTCGATGTGGAATCCGACCCCGTCAGGATATGTGGTTCTGGTAGGAG
ACGAGAACCTAAAACAGTTCCCGCCTCCGTCTGAATTTTTGCTTTCGGTTTGGAACCGAAGCCGCGCGTC
TTGTCTGCTGCAGCGCTGCAGCATCGTTCTGTGTTGTCTCTGTCTGACTGTGTTTCTGTATTTGTCTGAA
AATTAGGGCCAGACTGTTACCACTCCCTTAAGTTTGACCTTAGGTCACTGGAAAGATGTCGAGCGGATCG
CTCACAACCAGTCGGTAGATGTCAAGAAGAGACGTTGGGTTACCTTCTGCTCTGCAGAATGGCCAACCTT
TAACGTCGGATGGCCGCGAGACGGCACCTTTAACCGAGACCTCATCACCCAGGTTAAGATCAAGGTCTTT
TCACCTGGCCCGCATGGACACCCAGACCAGGTCCCCTACATCGTGACCTGGGAAGCCTTGGCTTTTGACC
CCCCTCCCTGGGTCAAGCCCTTTGTACACCCTAAGCCTCCGCCTCCTCTTCCTCCATCCGCCCCGTCTCT
CCCCCTTGAACCTCCTCGTTCGACCCCGCCTCGATCCTCCCTTTATCCAGCCCTCACTCCTTCTCTAGGC
GCCGGAATTCGCCACCATGGGATACCCATACGATGTTCCGGATTACGCTACGCGTTCTGCTGGAGACATG
AGAGCTGCCAACCTTTGGCCAAGCCCGCTCATGATCAAACGCTCTAAGAAGAACAGCCTGGCCTTGTCCC
TGACGGCCGACCAGATGGTCAGTGCCTTGTTGGATGCTGAGCCCCCCATACTCTATTCCGAGTATGATCC
TACCAGACCCTTCAGTGAAGCTTCGATGATGGGCTTACTGACCAACCTGGCAGACAGGGAGCTGGTTCAC
ATGATCAACTGGGCGAAGAGGGTGCCAGGCTTTGTGGATTTGACCCTCCATGATCAGGTCCACCTTCTAG
AATGTGCCTGGCTAGAGATCCTGATGATTGGTCTCGTCTGGCGCTCCATGGAGCACCCAGTGAAGCTACT
GTTTGCTCCTAACTTGCTCTTGGACAGGAACCAGGGAAAATGTGTAGAGGGCATGGTGGAGATCTTCGAC
ATGCTGCTGGCTACATCATCTCGGTTCCGCATGATGAATCTGCAGGGAGAGGAGTTTGTGTGCCTCAAAT
CTATTATTTTGCTTAATTCTGGAGTGTACACATTTCTGTCCAGCACCCTGAAGTCTCTGGAAGAGAAGGA
CCATATCCACCGAGTCCTGGACAAGATCACAGACACTTTGATCCACCTGATGGCCAAGGCAGGCCTGACC
CTGCAGCAGCAGCACCAGCGGCTGGCCCAGCTCCTCCTCATCCTCTCCCACATCAGGCACATGAGTAACA
AAGGCATGGAGCATCTGTACAGCATGAAGTGCAAGAACGTGGTGCCCCTCTATGACCTGCTGCTGGAGAT
GCTGGACGCCCACCGCCTACATGCGCCCACTAGCCGTGGAGGGGCATCCGTGGAGGAGACGGACCAAAGC
CACTTGGCCACTGCGGGCTCTACTTCATCGCATTCCTTGCAAAAGTATTACATCACGGGGGAGGCAGAGG
GTTTCCCTGCCACAGTCACGCGTGGAAGCTCTTATTTCGTCAACTCACTGTTCTCCAAATACAAAACCGG
GGAGTCCCTGCGCCCCAATTATTATGACTGCGGCTTCGCCCAGGACCTGGGCGGCCGACCCACCGTGGTG
TACGGTCCCAGCAGCGGCGGCAGCTTCCAGCACCCTTCGCAAATCCAGGAGTTCTACCACGGGCCATCGT
CGCTGTCCACAGCTCCCTACCAGCAGAACCCGTGCGCCGTGGCGTGCCACGGCGACCCCGGCAACTTCTA
CGGCTACGACCCTCTGCAGCGCCAGAGCCTGTTCGGTGCGCAGGATCCAGACCTGGTGCAGTACGCAGAC
TGCAAGCTCGCGGCAGCCAGCGGCCTGGGCGAGGAGGCCGAGGGGTCTGAGCAGAGCCCGTCGCCCACAC
AGCTCTTTCCCTGGATGCGCCCTCAAGCCGCCGGACGCAGGCGAGGCCGCCAGACCTACAGTCGCTACCA
GACCCTGGAGCTGGAGAAGGAGTTCCTATTTAATCCCTATCTGACTCGCAAGCGGAGGATCGAGGTATCG
CACGCGCTGGGACTGACAGAGAGACAGGTCAAAATCTGGTTCCAGAATCGGAGAATGAAGTGGAAAAAGG
AGAACAACAAAGACAAGTTTCCCAGCAGTAAATGCGAGCAGGAGGAGCTGGAGAAAGAGAAGCTGGAGCG
GGCACCAGAGACCGCCGAGCAGGGCGATGCGCAGAAGGGTGACAAGAAGTAGTAACTCGAGAGATCTAAT
TCTACCGGGTAGGGGAGGCGCTTTTCCCAAGGCAGTCTGGAGCATGCGCTTTAGCAGCCCCGCTGGGCAC
TTGGCGCTACACAAGTGGCCTCTGGCCTCGCACACATTCCACATCCACCGGTAGGCGCCAACCGGCTCCG
TTCTTTGGTGGCCCCTTCGCGCCACCTTCTACTCCTCCCCTAGTCAGGAAGTTCCCCCCCGCCCCGCAGC
TCGCGTCGTGCAGGACGTGACAAATGGAAGTAGCACGTCTCACTAGTCTCGTGCAGATGGACAGCACCGC
TGAGCAATGGAAGCGGGTAGGCCTTTGGGGCAGCGGCCAATAGCAGCTTTGCTCCTTCGCTTTCTGGGCT
CAGAGGCTGGGAAGGGGTGGGTCCGGGGGCGGGCTCAGGGGCGGGCTCAGGGGCGGGGCGGGCGCCCGAA
GGTCCTCCGGAGGCCCGGCATTCTGCACGCTTCAAAAGCGCACGTCTGCCGCGCTGTTCTCCTCTTCCTC
ATCTCCGGGCCTTTCGACCTGCAGCCAATATGGGATCGGCCATTGAACAAGATGGATTGCACGCAGGTTC
TCCGGCCGCTTGGGTGGAGAGGCTATTCGGCTATGACTGGGCACAACAGACAATCGGCTGCTCTGATGCC
GCCGTGTTCCGGCTGTCAGCGCAGGGGCGCCCGGTTCTTTTTGTCAAGACCGACCTGTCCGGTGCCCTGA
ATGAACTGCAGGACGAGGCAGCGCGGCTATCGTGGCTGGCCACGACGGGCGTTCCTTGCGCAGCTGTGCT
CGACGTTGTCACTGAAGCGGGAAGGGACTGGCTGCTATTGGGCGAAGTGCCGGGGCAGGATCTCCTGTCA
TCTCACCTTGCTCCTGCCGAGAAAGTATCCATCATGGCTGATGCAATGCGGCGGCTGCATACGCTTGATC
CGGCTACCTGCCCATTCGACCACCAAGCGAAACATCGCATCGAGCGAGCACGTACTCGGATGGAAGCCGG
TCTTGTCGATCAGGATGATCTGGACGAAGAGCATCAGGGGCTCGCGCCAGCCGAACTGTTCGCCAGGCTC
AAGGCGCGCATGCCCGACGGCGAGGATCTCGTCGTGACCCATGGCGATGCCTGCTTGCCGAATATCATGG
TGGAAAATGGCCGCTTTTCTGGATTCATCGACTGTGGCCGGCTGGGTGTGGCGGACCGCTATCAGGACAT
AGCGTTGGCTACCCGTGATATTGCTGAAGAGCTTGGCGGCGAATGGGCTGACCGCTTCCTCGTGCTTTAC
GGTATCGCCGCTCCCGATTCGCAGCGCATCGCCTTCTATCGCCTTCTTGACGAGTTCTTCTGAGGGGATC
CGTCGACCTGCAGCCAAGCTTATCGATAAAATAAAAGATTTTATTTAGTCTCCAGAAAAAGGGGGGAATG
AAAGACCCCACCTGTAGGTTTGGCAAGCTAGCTTAAGTAACGCCATTTTGCAAGGCATGGAAAATACATA
ACTGAGAATAGAGAAGTTCAGATCAAGGTTAGGAACAGAGAGACAGCAGAATATGGGCCAAACAGGATAT
CTGTGGTAAGCAGTTCCTGCCCCGGCTCAGGGCCAAGAACAGATGGTCCCCAGATGCGGTCCCGCCCTCA
GCAGTTTCTAGAGAACCATCAGATGTTTCCAGGGTGCCCCAAGGACCTGAAATGACCCTGTGCCTTATTT
GAACTAACCAATCAGTTCGCTTCTCGCTTCTGTTCGCGCGCTTCTGCTCCCCGAGCTCAATAAAAGAGCC
CACAACCCCTCACTCGGCGCGCCAGTCCTCCGATAGACTGCGTCGCCCGGGTACCCGTGTATCCAATAAA
CCCTCTTGCAGTTGCATCCGACTTGTGGTCTCGCTGTTCCTTGGGAGGGTCTCCTCTGAGTGATTGACTA
CCCGTCAGCGGGGGTCTTTCATGGGTAACAGTTTCTTGAAGTTGGAGAACAACATTCTGAGGGTAGGAGT
CGAATATTAAGTAATCCTGACTCAATTAGCCACTGTTTTGAATCCACATACTCCAATACTCCTGAAATAG
TTCATTATGGACAGCGCAGAAAGAGCTGGGGAGAATTGTGAAATTGTTATCCGCTCACAATTCCACACAA
CATACGAGCCGGAAGCATAAAGTGTAAAGCCTGGGGTGCCTAATGAGTGAGCTAACTCACATTAATTGCG
TTGCGCTCACTGCCCGCTTTCCAGTCGGGAAACCTGTCGTGCCAGCTGCATTAATGAATCGGCCAACGCG
CGGGGAGAGGCGGTTTGCGTATTGGGCGCTCTTCCGCTTCCTCGCTCACTGACTCGCTGCGCTCGGTCGT
TCGGCTGCGGCGAGCGGTATCAGCTCACTCAAAGGCGGTAATACGGTTATCCACAGAATCAGGGGATAAC
GCAGGAAAGAACATGTGAGCAAAAGGCCAGCAAAAGGCCAGGAACCGTAAAAAGGCCGCGTTGCTGGCGT
TTTTCCATAGGCTCCGCCCCCCTGACGAGCATCACAAAAATCGACGCTCAAGTCAGAGGTGGCGAAACCC
GACAGGACTATAAAGATACCAGGCGTTTCCCCCTGGAAGCTCCCTCGTGCGCTCTCCTGTTCCGACCCTG
CCGCTTACCGGATACCTGTCCGCCTTTCTCCCTTCGGGAAGCGTGGCGCTTTCTCATAGCTCACGCTGTA
GGTATCTCAGTTCGGTGTAGGTCGTTCGCTCCAAGCTGGGCTGTGTGCACGAACCCCCCGTTCAGCCCGA
CCGCTGCGCCTTATCCGGTAACTATCGTCTTGAGTCCAACCCGGTAAGACACGACTTATCGCCACTGGCA
GCAGCCACTGGTAACAGGATTAGCAGAGCGAGGTATGTAGGCGGTGCTACAGAGTTCTTGAAGTGGTGGC
CTAACTACGGCTACACTAGAAGAACAGTATTTGGTATCTGCGCTCTGCTGAAGCCAGTTACCTTCGGAAA
AAGAGTTGGTAGCTCTTGATCCGGCAAACAAACCACCGCTGGTAGCGGTGGTTTTTTTGTTTGCAAGCAG
CAGATTACGCGCAGAAAAAAAGGATCTCAAGAAGATCCTTTGATCTTTTCTACGGGGTCTGACGCTCAGT
GGAACGAAAACTCACGTTAAGGGATTTTGGTCATGAGATTATCAAAAAGGATCTTCACCTAGATCCTTTT
AAATTAAAAATGAAGTTTTAAATCAATCTAAAGTATATATGAGTAAACTTGGTCTGACAGTTACCAATGC
TTAATCAGTGAGGCACCTATCTCAGCGATCTGTCTATTTCGTTCATCCATAGTTGCCTGACTCCCCGTCG
TGTAGATAACTACGATACGGGAGGGCTTACCATCTGGCCCCAGTGCTGCAATGATACCGCGAGACCCACG
CTCACCGGCTCCAGATTTATCAGCAATAAACCAGCCAGCCGGAAGGGCCGAGCGCAGAAGTGGTCCTGCA
ACTTTATCCGCCTCCATCCAGTCTATTAATTGTTGCCGGGAAGCTAGAGTAAGTAGTTCGCCAGTTAATA
GTTTGCGCAACGTTGTTGCCATTGCTACAGGCATCGTGGTGTCACGCTCGTCGTTTGGTATGGCTTCATT
CAGCTCCGGTTCCCAACGATCAAGGCGAGTTACATGATCCCCCATGTTGTGCAAAAAAGCGGTTAGCTCC
TTCGGTCCTCCGATCGTTGTCAGAAGTAAGTTGGCCGCAGTGTTATCACTCATGGTTATGGCAGCACTGC
ATAATTCTCTTACTGTCATGCCATCCGTAAGATGCTTTTCTGTGACTGGTGAGTACTCAACCAAGTCATT
CTGAGAATAGTGTATGCGGCGACCGAGTTGCTCTTGCCCGGCGTCAATACGGGATAATACCGCGCCACAT
AGCAGAACTTTAAAAGTGCTCATCATTGGAAAACGTTCTTCGGGGCGAAAACTCTCAAGGATCTTACCGC
TGTTGAGATCCAGTTCGATGTAACCCACTCGTGCACCCAACTGATCTTCAGCATCTTTTACTTTCACCAG
CGTTTCTGGGTGAGCAAAAACAGGAAGGCAAAATGCCGCAAAAAAGGGAATAAGGGCGACACGGAAATGT
TGAATACTCATACTCTTCCTTTTTCAATATTATTGAAGCATTTATCAGGGTTATTGTCTCATGAGCGGAT
ACATATTTGAATGTATTTAGAAAAATAAACAAATAGGGGTTCCGCGCACATTTCCCCGAAAAGTGCCACC
TGACGTCTAAGAAACCATTATTATCATGACATTAACCTATAAAAATAGGCGTATCACGAGGCCCTTTCGT
CTCGCGCGTTTCGGTGATGACGGTGAAAACCTCTGACACATGCAGCTCCCGGAGACGGTCACAGCTTGTC
TGTAAGCGGATGCCGGGAGCAGACAAGCCCGTCAGGGCGCGTCAGCGGGTGTTGGCGGGTGTCGGGGCTG
GCTTAACTATGCGGCATCAGAGCAGATTGTACTGAGAGTGCACCATATGCGGTGTGAAATACCGCACAGA
TGCGTAAGGAGAAAATACCGCATCAGGCGCCATTCGCCATTCAGGCTGCGCAACTGTTGGGAAGGGCGAT
CGGTGCGGGCCTCTTCGCTATTACGCCAGCTGGCGAAAGGGGGATGTGCTGCAAGGCGATTAAGTTGGGT
AACGCCAGGGTTTTCCCAGTCACGACGTTGTAAAACGACGGCGCAAGGAATGGTGCATGCAAGGAGATGG
CGCCCAACAGTCCCCCGGCCACGGGGCCTGCCACCATACCCACGCCGAAACAAGCGCTCATGAGCCCGAA
GTGGCGAGCCCGATCTTCCCCATCGGTGATGTCGGCGATATAGGCGCCAGCAACCGCACCTGTGGCGCCG
GTGATGCCGGCCACGATGCGTCCGGCGTAGAGGCGATTAGTCCAATTTGTTAAAGACAGGATATCAGTGG
TCCAGGCTCTAGTTTTGACTCAACAATATCACCAGCTGAAGCCTATAGAGTACGAGCCATAGATAAAATA
AAAGATTTTATTTAGTCTCCAGAAAAAGGGGGGAA
Features (pLannotate 1.2.2; 21 found; start..end, strand, type, name):
    579..920     +  misc_feature   MESV Ψ: packaging signal of murine embryonic stem cell virus
    987..1403    +  CDS            gag (truncated): truncated Moloney murine leukemia virus (MMLV) gag gene lacking the start codon
   1423..1449    +  CDS            3xHA (fragment): three tandem HA epitope tags
   1459..2394    +  CDS            ERT2: mutated ligand-binding domain of the human estrogen receptor (Feil et al., 1997)
   2407..3129    +  CDS            Hoxb8: HXB8_MOUSE - Also known as Hox-2.4, Hoxb-8. Experimental evidence at protein level: Swiss-Prot protein existence level 1. Sequence-specific transcription factor which is part of a developmental regulatory system that provides cells with specific positional identities on the anterior-posterior axis. From Mus musculus (Mouse).
   3157..3656    +  promoter       PGK promoter: mouse phosphoglycerate kinase 1 promoter
   3670..4473    +  CDS            NeoR/KanR: aminoglycoside phosphotransferase from Tn5; aph(3')-II (or nptII); confers resistance to neomycin, kanamycin, and G418 (Geneticin®)
   4548..5062    +  LTR            3' LTR: 3' long terminal repeat from murine embryonic stem cell virus
   5224..5240    -  protein_bind   lac operator: The lac repressor binds to the lac operator to inhibit transcription in E. coli. This inhibition can be relieved by adding lactose or isopropyl-β-D-thiogalactopyranoside (IPTG). lac repressor encoded by lacI
   5248..5278    -  promoter       lac promoter: promoter for the E. coli lac operon
   5293..5314    -  protein_bind   CAP binding site: CAP binding activates transcription in the presence of cAMP. E. coli catabolite activator protein
   5327..5419    -  CDS            lacI (fragment): lac repressor; lacI; The lac repressor binds to the lac operator to inhibit transcription in E. coli. This inhibition can be relieved by adding lactose or isopropyl-β-D-thiogalactopyranoside (IPTG).
   5602..6190    -  rep_origin     ori: high-copy-number ColE1/pMB1/pBR322/pUC origin of replication
   6361..7221    -  CDS            AmpR: β-lactamase; bla; confers resistance to ampicillin, carbenicillin, and related antibiotics
   7222..7326    -  promoter       AmpR promoter: bla
   7421..7456    +  CDS            rop (fragment): Rop protein, which maintains plasmids at low copy number; rop
   7558..7657    +  misc_feature   bom (fragment): basis of mobility region from pBR322
   7663..7812    -  CDS            lacZα (fragment): LacZα fragment of β-galactosidase; lacZ fragment
   7812..8013    -  CDS            TcR (fragment): tetracycline efflux protein; tet; confers resistance to tetracycline
   8014..8112    +  CDS            env (fragment): murine leukemia virus gPr80 envelope polyprotein precursor; env; proteolytically cleaved into gp70SU and p15TM subunits
   8154..515     +  LTR            5' LTR (across the origin): 5' long terminal repeat from murine embryonic stem cell virus
