[The description below was written by a language model from this plasmid's Addgene catalogue record and pLannotate feature annotations shown in this document.]
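Description:
MSCVneo-HA-ER-Hoxb8 is an 8,155 bp gammaretroviral expression plasmid built on the MSCVneo (murine stem cell virus) backbone. It is propagated in E. coli through a high-copy ColE1/pUC-type origin and an ampicillin resistance gene (β-lactamase). The remaining bacterial annotations (lac promoter and operator, and fragments of lacI, lacZα, rop, bom and TcR) are backbone remnants with no evident role. The viral portion is bounded by 5′ and 3′ long terminal repeats from murine embryonic stem cell virus. It also carries the MESV Ψ packaging signal and a truncated gag segment lacking its start codon, which together allow the transcript to be packaged when the viral proteins are supplied in trans by packaging cells.

The payload lies downstream of the packaging region, and since no separate promoter is annotated ahead of it, it is presumably expressed from the 5′ LTR. It is a 1,677 bp fusion open reading frame cloned between EcoRI and XhoI sites. The frame consists of an N-terminal HA epitope tag, the hormone-binding domain of human estrogen receptor alpha (amino acids 282–595, carrying the G400V point mutation), and murine Hoxb8. The automated annotation labels the receptor segment "ERT2", but the catalogue entry describes only the G400V variant. Fusion to the hormone-binding domain makes Hoxb8 activity dependent on ligand. A mouse PGK promoter then drives NeoR, permitting G418 selection of transduced cells.

The record describes this as the most commonly used plasmid for generating ER-Hoxb8 conditionally immortalized myeloid cell lines. The associated publication concerns quantitative ex vivo production of macrophages or neutrophils using conditional Hoxb8.
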