Addgene plasmid #222291: MSCVneo-HA-ER-Hoxb8
Purpose: The most commonly used plasmid for the generation of ER-Hoxb8 conditionally immortalized myeloid cell lines.
Depositing lab: Mark Kamps & David Sykes. Depositing organization: University of California, San Diego (UCSD). Publication: Quantitative production of macrophages or neutrophils ex vivo using conditional Hoxb8. Wang GG, Calvo KR, Pasillas MP, Sykes DB, Hacker H, Kamps MP. Nat Methods. 2006 Apr;3(4):287-93. 10.1038/nmeth865 PubMed 16554834.
Backbone
  Vector backbone: MSCVneo
  Backbone manufacturer: Takeda
  Backbone size w/o insert (bp): 6436
  Total vector size (bp): 8155
  Vector type: Mammalian Expression, Retroviral
  Selectable markers: Neomycin (select with G418)
Growth in bacteria
  Bacterial resistance: Ampicillin, 100 μg/mL
  Growth temperature: 37°C
  Growth strain: NEB Stable
  Copy number: High Copy
Gene/Insert
  Gene/Insert name: ER-Hoxb8 (alt names: Human estrogen receptor alpha hormone binding domain fused to murine hoxb8; The hormone binding domain = amino acids 282-595)
  Species: H. sapiens (human), M. musculus (mouse)
  Insert size (bp): 1677
  Mutation: The estrogen receptor hormone binding domain contains the G400V point mutation
  GenBank ID: 2099, 15416
  Entrez Gene: ESR1 (a.k.a. ER, ESR, ESRA, ESTRR, Era, NR3A1); Hoxb8 (a.k.a. Hox-2.4)
  Tag / fusion protein: HA (N terminal on insert)
  Cloning method: Restriction Enzyme; 5′ cloning site EcoR1 (unknown if destroyed); 3′ cloning site Xho1 (unknown if destroyed)
  Sequencing primers: 5′ None
Terms and licenses: Academic/Nonprofit Terms; Industry Terms: Not Available to Industry
How to cite: MSCVneo-HA-ER-Hoxb8 was a gift from Mark Kamps & David Sykes (Addgene plasmid # 222291 ; http://n2t.net/addgene:222291 ; RRID:Addgene_222291)
